>Addgene plasmid #24507 | NCD-GFP | addgene partial sequence | sequence record 30414 | 24507 with T7
GATATTTTGTTTACTTTAGAAGGAGATATACATATGGCTAGCCATCACCATCATCACCATATGAGTAAAG
GAGAAGAACTTTTCACTGGAGTTGTCCCAATTCTTGTTGAATTAGATGGTGATGTTAATGGGCACAAATT
TTCTGTCAGTGGAGAGGGTGAAGGTGATGCAACATACGGAAAACTTACCCTTAAATTTATTTGCACTACT
GGAAAACTACCTGTTCCATGGCCAACACTTGTCACTACTTTCACTTATGGTGTTCAATGCTTTTCAAGAT
ACCCAGATCATATGAAACGGCATGACTTTTTCAAGAGTGCCATGCCCGAAGGTTATGTACAGGAAAGAAC
TATATTTTTCAAAGATGACGGGAACTACAAGACACGTGCTGAAGTCAAGTTTGAAGGTGATACCCTTGTT
AATAGAATCGAGTTAAAAGGTATTGATTTTAAAGAAGATGGAAACATTCTTGGACACAAATTGGAATACA
ACTATAACTCACACAATGTATACATCATGGCAGACAAACAAAAGAATGGAATCAAAGTTAACTTCAAAAT
TAGACACAACATTGAAGATGGAAGCGTTCAACTAGCAGACCATTATCAACAAAATACTCCAATTGGCGAT
GGCCCTGTCCTTTTACCAGACAACCATTACCTGTCCACACAATCTGCCCTTTCGAAAGATCCCANCGAAA
GAGAGACACATGGTCCTCTTGAGTTGTACAGCTGCTGGGATACCATGGCATGATGACTATACAAGGAC
