>Addgene plasmid #24507 | NCD-GFP | addgene partial sequence | sequence record 30415 | 24507 with T7-term
ACTCTTCGGGCTTGTAGCAGCCGGATCTGCTCGAGTTATTTATCGAAACTGCCGCTGTTGTTGCTCTGTG
TGCTGCTGTTGGCCACCGAGTTGTTCAGGTAGCGATTCCTCTTGGCCTTGGTCATTTTGCAGGAGTTTAC
GGAGGCCGCGAAGCGCAGCGACTTGACGGACTCTTGGAAACAGTCTTGGAACGGCGAGACGTTGATGAAC
ATAAGCGTTTTCGAGTTGCCGCCCAGCGAGGGCATCAGCAGGTGCGTCAGCTTGGAGTTCCTGTACGGGA
TGTGGTCCTGCTTCTGCAGCAGCGCCAGGATTACGTTGGTGAGCTCCGATAGCGAGCGATTGATGTTCTT
TGTCTCGGTCATCCGGGTGCTCGTCTTGGGAGACTCAGAGCCGGCCAAATCCACCAGGTTTATGGAACCC
ACGGAGATCTCTTGCTTTTCGGCATGGCGTCCGATGAGCTCAAGCTTGGTAACCGCGTGGGAACGAGAGG
AGCGCTCGTTGCCAGCTGTCGAGGCGGTGGCACGGTTCATCTTGGCCGTGTGCATGAGGTGGCGCAGGTG
ATTTGGATCCAGAACCGTCTCCTCCGTTATGTTGGACACGTAGATGTCGTTCTTGTTGTTCTTGGCCATT
CGAATCTCCATGTCCTTCTGCTCGTTGCTCAGCAGATCGTAGAGCACCTCGTTGTAGATCTCCAGAAAGG
TGGCCTTGATCTCGTACTCCCAGCCCAGTTGCGATATCCCCGGATGA
