[The description below was written by a language model from this plasmid's Addgene catalogue record.]
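Description:
NCD-GFP is a bacterial expression plasmid built on the pET17b backbone (about 3.3 kb without insert), carrying the Drosophila melanogaster gene ncd, which encodes a kinesin-family motor protein (also listed under the KIFC1 alias). It is recorded as a high-copy plasmid selected with ampicillin and propagated in a standard cloning strain. pET-series vectors generally drive the insert from a T7 promoter, so protein production normally requires a host supplying T7 RNA polymerase. The record itself does not list the promoter or any other regulatory elements, and no feature table is available to confirm the layout.

The insert was introduced by restriction enzyme cloning and is expressed as a fusion protein. According to the catalogue fields, both a GFP tag and a His tag sit on the N-terminal side of Ncd. The record does not specify the order of the two tags, any linkers, or whether the full-length coding sequence or a truncated portion of Ncd is present. The His tag allows purification of the recombinant protein by metal-affinity chromatography, while GFP gives the motor an intrinsic fluorescent label so it can be followed by fluorescence microscopy.

The associated publication concerns how the direction of kinesin motor movement is determined, concluding that directionality is specified by an element outside the catalytic motor domain. This is consistent with the construct being used to produce purified, fluorescently labelled Ncd for in vitro studies of motor movement. The record does not spell out the specific assays.
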