Addgene plasmid #24507: NCD-GFP
Depositing lab: Ron Vale. Depositing organization: University of California, San Francisco (UCSF). Publication: The directional preference of kinesin motors is specified by an element outside of the motor catalytic domain. Case RB, Pierce DW, Hom-Booher N, Hart CL, Vale RD. Cell. 1997 Sep 5. 90(5):959-66. 10.1016/S0092-8674(00)80360-8 PubMed 9298907.
Backbone
  Vector backbone: pET17b
  Backbone size w/o insert (bp): 3300
  Vector type: Bacterial Expression
Growth in bacteria
  Bacterial resistance: Ampicillin, 100 μg/mL
  Growth temperature: 37°C
  Growth strain: DH5alpha
  Copy number: High Copy
Gene/Insert
  Gene/Insert name: NCD
  Species: D. melanogaster (fly)
  Entrez Gene: ncd (a.k.a. Dmel_CG7831, CG7831, DmNCD, DmNcd, Dmel\CG7831, KIF C1, KIFC1, NCD, Ncd, ca, ca[nd], cd, l(3)05884, ndc)
  Tag / fusion protein: GFP (N terminal on insert); His (N terminal on insert)
  Cloning method: Restriction Enzyme
  Sequencing primers: 5′ GFP-F
Terms and licenses: Academic/Nonprofit Terms; Industry Terms: Not Available to Industry
How to cite: NCD-GFP was a gift from Ron Vale (Addgene plasmid # 24507 ; http://n2t.net/addgene:24507 ; RRID:Addgene_24507)
